Addgene plasmid #1407: pBS-p85alpha
Depositing lab: Lewis Cantley. Depositing organization: Beth Israel Deaconess Medical Center.
Backbone
  Vector backbone: pBS
  Backbone size w/o insert (bp): 2958
  Vector type: Mammalian Expression
Growth in bacteria
  Bacterial resistance: Ampicillin, 100 μg/mL
  Growth temperature: 37°C
  Growth strain: DH5alpha
  Growth instructions: contains 5' and 3' UTR
  Copy number: Unknown
Gene/Insert
  Gene/Insert name: PI3K regulatory subunit p85alpha (alt names: p85 alpha; Pik3r1)
  Species: M. musculus (mouse)
  Insert size (bp): 3500
  Entrez Gene: Pik3r1 (a.k.a. PI3K, p50alpha, p55alpha, p85alpha)
  Cloning method: Restriction Enzyme; 5′ cloning site EcoRI (not destroyed); 3′ cloning site EcoRI (not destroyed)
  Sequencing primers: 5′ T7
Terms and licenses: Academic/Nonprofit Terms; Industry Terms: Not Available to Industry
How to cite: pBS-p85alpha was a gift from Lewis Cantley (Addgene plasmid # 1407 ; http://n2t.net/addgene:1407 ; RRID:Addgene_1407)
