[The description below was written by a language model from this plasmid's Addgene catalogue record.]
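Description:
pBS-p85alpha carries a mouse cDNA for the p85alpha regulatory subunit of phosphoinositide 3-kinase (Pik3r1) in the pBS backbone, a small (about 3 kb) high-utility bacterial cloning plasmid of the Bluescript type. It is propagated in E. coli under ampicillin selection; the copy number is listed as unknown. The record gives no feature table, so the origin of replication and other backbone elements are not itemised.

The insert is roughly 3.5 kb and was placed as an EcoRI fragment, with both flanking EcoRI sites retained, so the whole cDNA can be released again in a single digest. Because the same enzyme was used at both ends, the cloning was not directional, and the record does not explicitly state the orientation, although T7 is listed as the 5′ sequencing primer, which suggests the 5′ end of the cDNA lies next to the T7 promoter region of the backbone. A note in the entry indicates that the insert includes both the 5′ and 3′ untranslated regions in addition to the coding sequence, consistent with a full-length cDNA clone. No epitope tags, fusions or mutations are recorded.

Although the catalogue classifies the vector type as mammalian expression, no mammalian promoter, polyadenylation signal or eukaryotic selection marker is stated, and pBS-type backbones are generally cloning vectors rather than expression vectors. The plasmid is therefore best regarded as a source clone of mouse p85alpha, suited to subcloning into expression vectors, serving as a PCR or mutagenesis template, or possibly for in vitro transcription from the flanking phage promoter in studies of PI3K signalling.
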