>Addgene plasmid #1407 | pBS-p85alpha | addgene partial sequence | sequence record 16470 | T7 5'-TAATACGACTCACTATAGGG-3'
TATCGATAAGCTTGATATCGAATTCCTTTTTTTTTTTTTTCTGTTGGTGGGTTGTTGGTTGCTGACTTGA
TAAGTTTAAACAAAAACGTTTTCTGGTGTTTCATTTTTCCTCCGAACAGACTGCATCAATGTTCTCTCAA
AGTGTCCTGCGTGAGCAGACGCGGCTCTCTGATACATATCATTCGCTCTTTTAAAAAGGAAATAATCCAC
AGTGTGATGTGTCTGGGTTCACCACACCCAGCGACACCCAGGCTACACCAGGCTGGACCAAGCGGCCCCA
GGCGCAGGCTCTTCGGCCCTGTCTACCTTCTGGTCTCCAAAGTCCCAACTTGTAGCTGGTAAAGCTTCAG
AAAGCGTTAACAAGCACCATGGTTAAAGGCCTCTTTGTCCCTGCACGGAGAGATTTTTGCATTTCTTTCT
CTCTGTGTGTTGGTTGTGTGTTGTGGCTTTAAATTAGAAAGAAAGAAAGAAAGAAAGAAAGAAAGAAAGA
AAGAAAGAAAGAAAGAAAGAAAGAAAGAAAGAGGATAAGGTTAGAAACGTCTGGTCATCCAACAGTCCGA
GGCTGCGTGTCTTCCCCGACTTCTTTTTGTCCAAGAAAGCTCTAGTCCCATGTGCAGACAGCCGGCTTCA
TTTCTGCAGCTCAGTTCACAGGTCGGGCTGGAGAGGAGCCCTTTGCTTCTCAGAGGCCTTGGGTGGC
